>Addgene plasmid #123928 | MTK0_013 | addgene full sequence | sequence record 250080 | Addgene NGS Result
GGACTCAAGACGATAGTTACCGGATAAGGCGCAGCGGTCGGGCTGAACGGGGGGTTCGTGCACACAGCCC
AGCTTGGAGCGAACGACCTACACCGAACTGAGATACCTACAGCGTGAGCTATGAGAAAGCGCCACGCTTC
CCGAAGGGAGAAAGGCGGACAGGTATCCGGTAAGCGGCAGGGTCGGAACAGGAGAGCGCACGAGGGAGCT
TCCAGGGGGAAACGCCTGGTATCTTTATAGTCCTGTCGGGTTTCGCCACCTCTGACTTGAGCGTCGATTT
TTGTGATGCTCGTCAGGGGGGCGGAGCCTATGGAAAAACGCCAGCAACGCGGCCTTTTTACGGTTCCTGG
CCTTTTGCTGGCCTTTTGCTCACATGTTCTTTCCTGCGTTATCCCCTGATTCTGTGGATAACCGTGCGGC
CGCCAATATAACTTCGTATAATGTATGCTATACGAAGTTATCCCTGAATTCGCATCTAGACTGATGAGAC
GTGGTAGAGCCACAAACAGCCGGTACAAGCAACGATCTCCAGGACCATCTGAATCATGCGCGGATGACAC
GAACTCACGACGGCGATCACAGACATTAACCCACAGTACAGACACTGCGACAACGTGGCAATTCGTCGCA
ATACAACGGAAAGTGAAACGTGATTTCATGCGTCATTTTGAACATTTTGTAAATCTTATTTAATAATGTG
TGCGGCAATTCACATTTAATTTATGAATGTTTTCTTAACATCGCGGCAACTCAAGAAACGGCAGGTTCGG
ATCTTAGCTACTAGAGAAAGAGGAGAAATACTAGATGCGTAAAGGCGAAGAGCTGTTCACTGGTGTCGTC
CCTATTCTGGTGGAACTGGATGGTGATGTCAACGGTCATAAGTTTTCCGTGCGTGGCGAGGGTGAAGGTG
ACGCAACTAATGGTAAACTGACGCTGAAGTTCATCTGTACTACTGGTAAACTGCCGGTTCCTTGGCCGAC
TCTGGTAACGACGCTGACTTATGGTGTTCAGTGCTTTGCTCGTTATCCGGACCATATGAAGCAGCATGAC
TTCTTCAAGTCCGCCATGCCGGAAGGCTATGTGCAGGAACGCACGATTTCCTTTAAGGATGACGGCACGT
ACAAAACGCGTGCGGAAGTGAAATTTGAAGGCGATACCCTGGTAAACCGCATTGAGCTGAAAGGCATTGA
CTTTAAAGAGGACGGCAATATCCTGGGCCATAAGCTGGAATACAATTTTAACAGCCACAATGTTTACATC
ACCGCCGATAAACAAAAAAATGGCATTAAAGCGAATTTTAAAATTCGCCACAACGTGGAGGATGGCAGCG
TGCAGCTGGCTGATCACTACCAGCAAAACACTCCAATCGGTGATGGTCCTGTTCTGCTGCCAGACAATCA
CTATCTGAGCACGCAAAGCGTTCTGTCTAAAGATCCGAACGAGAAACGCGATCATATGGTTCTGCTGGAG
TTCGTAACCGCAGCGGGCATCACGCATGGTATGGATGAACTGTACAAATGACCAGGCATCAAATAAAACG
AAAGGCTCAGTCGAAAGACTGGGCCTTTCGTTTTATCTGTTGTTTGTCGGTGAACGCTCTCTACTAGAGT
CACACTGGCTCACCTTCGGGTGGGCCTTTCTGCGTTTATAGCTGGAAATCTGCTCGTCAGTGGTGCTCAC
ACTGACGAATCATGTACAGATCATACCGATGACTGCCTGGCGACTCACAACTAAGCAAGACAGCCGGAAC
CAGCGCCGGCGAACACCACTGCATATATGGCATATCACAACAGTCCACGTCTCAAGCAGTTACAGAGATG
TTACGAACCACTAGTGCACTGCAGATCGAATTCGAGTTGGCGCGCCTGTCATTCTAAATCTCTCTTTCAG
CCTAAAGCTTTTTCCCCGTATCCCCCCAGGTGTCTGCAGGCTCAAAGAGCAGCGAGAAGCGTTCAGAGGA
AAGCGATCCCGTGCCACCTTCCCCGTGCCCGGGCTGTCCCCGCACGCTGCCGGCTCGGGGATGCGGGGGG
AGCGCCGGACCGGAGCGGAGCCCCGGGCGGCTCGCTGCTGCCCCCTAGCGGGGGAGGGACGTAATTACAT
CCCTGGGGGCTTTGGGAGGGGGCTGTCCCCGTGAGCTCCCAGGCGCGCCTGTCATTCTAAATCTCTCTTT
CAGCCTAAAGCTTTTTCCCCGTATCCCCCCAGGTGTCTGCAGGCTCAAAGAGCAGCGAGAAGCGTTCAGA
GGAAAGCGATCCCGTGCCACCTTCCCCGTGCCCGGGCTGTCCCCGCACGCTGCCGGCTCGGGGATGCGGG
GGGAGCGCCGGACCGGAGCGGAGCCCCGGGCGGCTCGCTGCTGCCCCCTAGCGGGGGAGGGACGTAATTA
CATCCCTGGGGGCTTTGGGGGGGGGCTGTCCCCGTGAGCTCAATAAAAGAGCCCACTACAGTGCCAGGGC
GTGCCCTTGGGCTCCCCGGGCGCGGAGTATGGCCAAGCCTTTGTCTCAAGAAGAATCCACCCTCATTGAA
AGAGCAACGGCTACAATCAACAGCATCCCCATCTCTGAAGACTACAGCGTCGCCAGCGCAGCTCTCTCTA
GCGACGGCCGCATCTTCACTGGTGTCAATGTATATCATTTTACTGGGGGACCTTGTGCAGAACTCGTGGT
GCTGGGCACTGCTGCTGCTGCGGCAGCTGGCAACCTGACTTGTATCGTCGCGATCGGAAATGAGAACAGG
GGCATCTTGAGCCCCTGCGGACGGTGCCGACAGGTGCTTCTCGATCTGCATCCTGGGATCAAAGCCATAG
TGAAGGACAGTGATGGACAGCCGACGGCAGTTGGGATTCGTGAATTGCTGCCCTCTGGTTATGTGTGGGA
GGGCTAACTCGAGCGACGCCTCGACTGTGCCTTCTAGTTGCCAGCCATCTGTTGTTTGCCCCTCCCCCGT
GCCTTCCTTGACCCTGGAAGGTGCCACTCCCACTGTCCTTTCCTAATAAAATGAGGAAATTGCATCGCAT
TGTCTGAGTAGGTGTCATTCTATTCTGGGGGGTGGGGTGGGGCAGGACAGCAAGGGGGAGGATTGGGAAG
ACAATAGCAGGCATGCTGGGGATGCGGTGGGCTCTATCCGAGCGGCCGCGTGTTACAACCAATTAACCAA
TTCTGATTAGAAAAACTCATCGAGCATCAAATGAAACTGCAATTTATTCATATCAGGATTATCAATACCA
TATTTTTGAAAAAGCCGTTTCTGTAATGAAGGAGAAAACTCACCGAGGCAGTTCCATAGGATGGCAAGAT
CCTGGTATCGGTCTGCGATTCCGACTCGTCCAACATCAATACAACCTATTAATTTCCCCTCGTCAAAAAT
AAGGTTATCAAGTGAGAAATCACCATGAGTGACGACTGAATCCGGTGAGAATGGCAAAAGCTTATGCATT
TCTTTCCAGACTTGTTCAACAGGCCAGCCATTACGCTCGTCATCAAAATCACTCGCATCAACCAAACCGT
TATTCATTCGTGATTGCGCCTGAGCGAGGCGAAATACGCGATCGCTGTTAAAAGGACAATTACAAACAGG
AATCGAATGCAACCGGCGCAGGAACACTGCCAGCGCATCAACAATATTTTCACCTGAATCAGGATATTCT
TCTAATACCTGGAATGCTGTTTTCCCGGGGATCGCAGTGGTGAGTAACCATGCATCATCAGGAGTACGGA
TAAAATGCTTGATGGTCGGAAGAGGCATAAATTCCGTCAGCCAGTTTAGTCTGACCATCTCATCTGTAAC
ATCATTGGCAACGCTACCTTTGCCATGTTTCAGAAACAACTCTGGCGCATCGGGCTTCCCATACAATCGA
TAGATTGTCGCACCTGATTGCCCGACATTATCGCGAGCCCATTTATACCCATATAAATCAGCATCCATGT
TGGAATTTAATCGCGGCCTGGAGCAAGACGTTTCCCGTTGAATATGGCTCATAACACCCCTTGTATTACT
GTTTATGTAAGCAGACAGTTTTATTGTTCATGATGATATATTTTTATCTTGTGCAATGTAACATCAGAGA
TTTTGAGACACAACGTGGCTTTGTTGAATAAATCGAACTTTTGCTGAGTTGAAGGATCAGTCATGACCAA
AATCCCTTAACGTGAGTTTTCGTTCCACTGAGCGTCAGACCCCGTAGAAAAGATCAAAGGATCTTCTTGA
GATCCTTTTTTTCTGCGCGTAATCTGCTGCTTGCAAACAAAAAAACCACCGCTACCAGCGGTGGTTTGTT
TGCCGGATCAAGAGCTACCAACTCTTTTTCCGAAGGTAACTGGCTTCAGCAGAGCGCAGATACCAAATAC
TGTTCTTCTAGTGTAGCCGTAGTTAGGCCACCACTTCAAGAACTCTGTAGCACCGCCTACATACCTCGCT
CTGCTAATCCTGTTACCAGTGGCTGCTGCCAGTGGCGATAAGTCGTGTCTTACCGGGTT
Features (pLannotate 1.2.2; 10 found; start..end, strand, type, name):
    428..461     -  protein_bind   loxP: Cre-mediated recombination occurs in the 8-bp core sequence (GCATACAT). Cre recombinase
    805..1518    +  CDS            superfolder GFP: GFP variant that folds robustly even when fused to poorly folded proteins (Pédelacq et al., 2006)
   1530..1601    +  terminator     rrnB T1 terminator: transcription terminator T1 from the E. coli rrnB gene
   1617..1644    +  terminator     T7Te terminator: phage T7 early transcription terminator
   2416..2436    +  LTR            3' LTR (ΔU3) (fragment): self-inactivating 3' long terminal repeat (LTR) from Moloney murine leukemia virus
   2441..2474    +  protein_bind   attB: minimal attB site for the φC31 integrase (Groth et al., 2000) phage φC31 integrase
   2479..2877    +  CDS            BSD: blasticidin S deaminase; Aspergillus terreus BSD; confers resistance to blasticidin
   2895..3102    +  polyA_signal   bGH poly(A) signal: bovine growth hormone polyadenylation signal
   3157..3972    -  CDS            KanR: aminoglycoside phosphotransferase; aph(3')-Ia; confers resistance to kanamycin in bacteria or G418 (Geneticin®) in eukaryotes
   4197..316     +  rep_origin     ori (across the origin): high-copy-number ColE1/pMB1/pBR322/pUC origin of replication
