[The description below was written by a language model from this plasmid's Addgene catalogue record and pLannotate feature annotations shown in this document.]
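Description:
MTK0_013 is a 4.5 kb type 0 part of the Mammalian Toolkit (MTK), a modular hierarchical cloning system for building genetic circuits in mammalian cells. In this system, type 0 parts are generally destination vectors, and this one is the φC31 attB GFP-dropout destination vector. The backbone is listed as self-made and synthetic. It is propagated in E. coli through a high-copy ColE1/pUC-type origin and selected with kanamycin through the aph(3')-Ia KanR gene.

The dropout cassette consists of a superfolder GFP coding sequence followed by the bacterial rrnB T1 and T7Te terminators. This arrangement points to a bacterial screening marker: when assembled parts or transcriptional units replace the cassette, correct clones lose green fluorescence. The promoter driving sfGFP and the restriction sites flanking the cassette are not annotated, and the record gives the cloning sites as unknown.

Downstream lies a minimal φC31 attB site, followed directly by a blasticidin S deaminase (BSD) coding sequence and a bGH polyadenylation signal. No promoter is annotated upstream of BSD. This is consistent with a promoter-trap design, in which φC31 integrase-mediated recombination into a genomic attP landing pad would place BSD behind a resident promoter, so that blasticidin selects for correct integrants. The record does not confirm this design explicitly. A single loxP site sits upstream of the GFP cassette, but its role is not stated. A very short annotation matching a MoMLV 3' LTR fragment next to attB is probably an incidental sequence match rather than a functional viral element. The intended use is assembling mammalian expression circuits for site-specific, single-copy genomic integration with φC31 integrase.
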