Addgene plasmid #123928: MTK0_013
Purpose: Encodes the phiC31 attB GFP dropout destination vector as a type 0 part to be used in the MTK system
Depositing lab: Hana El-Samad. Depositing organization: University of California, San Francisco (UCSF). Publication: A Toolkit for Rapid Modular Construction of Biological Circuits in Mammalian Cells. Fonseca JP, Bonny AR, Kumar GR, Ng AH, Town J, Wu QC, Aslankoohi E, Chen SY, Dods G, Harrigan P, Osimiri LC, Kistler AL, El-Samad H. ACS Synth Biol. 2019 Nov 15;8(11):2593-2606. doi: 10.1021/acssynbio.9b00322. Epub 2019 Nov 5. PubMed 31686495.
Backbone
  Vector backbone: self-made
  Vector type: Mammalian Expression
Growth in bacteria
  Bacterial resistance: Kanamycin, 50 μg/mL
  Growth temperature: 37°C
  Growth strain: DH5alpha
  Copy number: Unknown
Gene/Insert
  Gene/Insert name: Phic31attB destination vector
  Species: Synthetic
  Cloning method: Restriction Enzyme; 5′ cloning site unknown (unknown if destroyed); 3′ cloning site unknown (unknown if destroyed)
Terms and licenses: Academic/Nonprofit Terms; Industry Terms: Not Available to Industry
Depositor comments: Type 0 parts are generally destination vectors in the MTK Please visit https://www.biorxiv.org/content/10.1101/506188v2 for BioRxiv preprint
How to cite: MTK0_013 was a gift from Hana El-Samad (Addgene plasmid # 123928 ; http://n2t.net/addgene:123928 ; RRID:Addgene_123928)
